>Addgene plasmid #39597 | KHBD00493 | depositor partial sequence | sequence record 50037 | KHBD00493 sequence 1227 bps
ATGGCGCTCCAGTGCCGGACCTGCGGCAGCATCATCTACAATAAAATGCCCAAGAATCTCTTTCATATTG
AGAACGAGAAGATGCTGCAAGACATAAATCTTGTCACTGGCACAGCACTCCACAACGATCCAGAGCTGCC
CAGCAGCATATGCGCCTGCTGCACGCTTGACTTGAACCAAGCGATTTTGTTCCGGGAGCGGTGCATCCTA
ACGCAGAAGCAGCTCGTCCATCGTCGTAGATCTCCCGAAGCGAAGGAACCGGCTGAAGATGTTGAGGAGA
TGGCATCACCGCCGGATTGTCTGAACGATCCATTCGGGGAAGTCGATGAATACATTGTGGAATCCCCAGA
AGAAGTTTTGGATCATGATAGTGATGCTCATCATGATCTGGATGAGGATAATTATATTGATTCTGTTGAA
GATGTTGATGCGCTTCAAGATATGGCTGAAGTAGCCGAAGAGGATTCTCAAGATGTCGAATCTCTGATCT
CAAGTGTACAGAAAGAACTTGAGAGCATTTGCAACGACGACAGCAACTCGGATAACAACGATTACATGGA
GCCCCAAAACGGTTCCTATTTCAATGAAACTATAAACGAATATGAAGTATCATCGAACCCAAACACACCG
CTGCCCGAATCGAAGAGTGCAGCAGGTCGGTCAACGAAGCCAGCGACCACAAAACCCAAGCGGAAAAAAC
AGTACGTTACGTGGAAAAATATGACCGAGGAGCAGATCATAGAGCGTAAGCGACTGCAGCGTAAACGCGA
GTGTGTTTGCGAACAGTGCGGCCGGCAATTCACCGACCAAAGCAATTTCAAGCTTCACATGCTGCGGCAC
ACGGGCAATAAGAACTTCGCCTGCCAGCAGTGTGGCAAGCGGTTCTACACCGACCATCTCATGACGCTGC
ACCAACGAATCATTCACCAGGGCGAGAAGCCATACGACTGCCGCTTTTGCACCAAGTCCTTTCACAATAG
CAACACTCGCCTCATCCACGAAAGGACTCACACCAATGCCAAACCCTACAGCTGTCATCATTGCGATAAA
TGTTTTAAGTCAGCTTCGGGACGCAAGCGGCACGAACTAATCCATACAGGAGTGCGAGCCTTTGCCTGCA
CCATCTGCAAACAATCCTTCCAGCGCAACACTCACTTAAAGGCCCATCTGCGATCTAAATTTCACACTGC
AAAAGCGAAAACCATTGGTGCGGAGGTACTACAATTA
