>Addgene plasmid #39597 | KHBD00493 | addgene partial sequence | sequence record 51613 | M13Rev
AATAATGATTTTATTTTGACTGATAGTGACCTGTTCGTTGCAACAAATTGATAAGCAATGCTTTCTTATA
ATGCCAACTTTGTACAAGAAAGTTGGCAATAATTGTAGTACCTCCGCACCAATGGTTTTCGCTTTTGCAG
TGTGAAATTTAGATCGCAGATGGGCCTTTAAGTGAGTGTTGCGCTGGAAGGATTGTTTGCAGATGGTGCA
GGCAAAGGCTCGCACTCCTGTATGGATTAGTTCGTGCCGCTTGCGTCCCGAAGCTGACTTAAAACATTTA
TCGCAATGATGACAGCTGTAGGGTTTGGCATTGGTGTGAGTCCTTTCGTGGATGAGGCGAGTGTTGCTAT
TGTGAAAGGACTTGGTGCAAAAGCGGCAGTCGTATGGCTTCTCGCCCTGGTGAATGATTCGTTGGTGCAG
CGTCATGAGATGGTCGGTGTAGAACCGCTTGCCACACTGCTGGCAGGCGAAGTTCTTATTGCCCGTGTGC
CGCAGCATGTGAAGCTTGAAATTGCTTTGGTCGGTGAATTGCCGGCCGCACTGTTCGCAAACACACTCGC
GTTTACGCTGCAGTCGCTTACGCTCTATGATCTGCTCCTCGGTCATATTTTTCCACGTAACGTACTGTTT
TTTCCGCTTGGGTTTTGTGGTCGCTGGCTTCGTTGACCGACCTGCTGCACTCTTCGATTCGGGCAGCGGT
GTGTTTGGGTTCGATGATACTTCATATTCGTTTATAGTTTCATTGAAATAGGAACCGTTTTGGGGCTCCA
TGTAATCGTTGTTATCCGAGTTGCTGTCGTCGTTGCAAATGCTCTCAAGTTCTTTCTGTACACTTGAGAT
CAGAGATTCGACATCTTGAGAATCCTCT
