[The description below was written by a language model from this plasmid's Addgene catalogue record.]
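Description:
KHBD00493 is a Gateway entry clone built in the pDONR221 backbone (Invitrogen), carrying the open reading frame of the Drosophila melanogaster gene CG18764 (FBgn0042205). The insert is recorded as 1227 bp on a backbone of about 2.5 kb once the donor cassette has been replaced. The plasmid is maintained in E. coli as a high-copy vector under kanamycin selection. As is usual for products of a BP recombination into a pDONR vector, the ORF would be expected to sit between attL recombination sites, although no feature table is provided to confirm this. The M13 forward and reverse sites listed as sequencing primers lie on either side of the insert.

The record states that there is no promoter, which fits the role of an entry clone: it is not an expression construct but a shuttle for moving the coding sequence by LR recombination into Gateway destination vectors, which supply the promoter, tags and host-specific elements. The depositor notes that ORFs in this collection were cloned open-ended, without a stop codon. This allows in-frame C-terminal fusions to be made after transfer, and a destination vector must therefore provide the stop codon.

The clone belongs to a collection associated with a study on automated protein–DNA interaction screening of Drosophila regulatory elements. This suggests that CG18764 was included as a candidate DNA-binding factor for such screens, although the record does not describe the protein's function or name the destination vectors used.
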