Addgene plasmid #39597: KHBD00493
Depositing lab: Bart Deplancke. Depositing organization: Swiss Federal Institute of Technology (EPFL). Publication: Automated protein-DNA interaction screening of Drosophila regulatory elements. Korneel Hens, Jean-Daniel Feuz, Alina Isakova, Antonina Lagovitina, Andreas Massouras, Julien Bryois, Patrick Callaerts, Susan E. Celniker, Bart Deplancke. Nat Methods. 2011 Oct 30;8(12):1065-70. 10.1038/nmeth.1763 PubMed 22037703.
Backbone
  Vector backbone: pDONR221
  Backbone manufacturer: Invitrogen
  Backbone size w/o insert (bp): 2536
  Vector type: Gateway DONR vector
Growth in bacteria
  Bacterial resistance: Kanamycin, 50 μg/mL
  Growth temperature: 37°C
  Growth strain: DH5alpha
  Copy number: High Copy
Gene/Insert
  Gene/Insert name: CG18764 (alt name: FBgn0042205)
  Species: D. melanogaster (fly)
  Insert size (bp): 1227
  Entrez Gene: CG18764 (a.k.a. Dmel_CG18764, Dmel\CG18764)
  Promoter: none
  Cloning method: Gateway Cloning
  Sequencing primers: 5′ M13-F20; 3′ M13R
Terms and licenses: Academic/Nonprofit Terms; Industry Terms: Not Available to Industry
Depositor comments: Please note that the ORFs in this collection were cloned open-ended (without a stop codon).
How to cite: KHBD00493 was a gift from Bart Deplancke (Addgene plasmid # 39597 ; http://n2t.net/addgene:39597 ; RRID:Addgene_39597)
